>Addgene plasmid #64760 | pMT005 | depositor full sequence | sequence record 109177 | Full Sequence
TCGCGCGTTTCGGTGATGACGGTGAAAACCTCTGACACATGCAGCTCCCGGAGACGGTCACAGCTTGTCT
GTAAGCGGATGCCGGGAGCAGACAAGCCCGTCAGGGCGCGTCAGCGGGTGTTGGCGGGTGTCGGGGCTGG
CTTAACTATGCGGCATCAGAGCCATTGTACTGAGAGTGCACCATATGCGGTGTGAAATACCGCACAGATG
CGTAAGGAGAAAATACCGCATCAGGAAATTGTAAACGTTAATATTTTGTTAAAATTCGCGTTAAATTTTT
GTTAAATCAGCTCATTTTTTAACCAATAGGCCGAAATCGGCAAAATCCCTTATAAATCAAAAGAATAGAC
CGAGATAGGGT
[37 nt withheld, positions 362-398]
AAAGAACGTGGACTCCAACGTCAAAGG
[49 nt withheld, positions 426-474]
T
[91 nt withheld, positions 476-566]
G
[124 nt withheld, positions 568-691]
CGCGCCATTCGCCATTCAGGCTGCGCAACTGTTGGGAAGGGCGATCGGTGCGGGCCTCTTCGCTATTACG
CCAGCTGGCGAAAGGGGGATGTGCTGCAAGGCGATTAAGTTGGGTAACGCCAGGGTTTTCCCAGTCACGA
CGTTGTAAAACGACGGCCAGTGAATTGTAATACGACTCACTATAGGGCGAATTGGGCCCAATGCATTGGC
GCCGCGGCCGCGGTGGATCTGGTGGATCTATAACTTCGTATAATGTATGCTATACGAAGTTATCAGGTAC
CATGGCTTCTATGACAGGAGGTCAACAGATGATGGCAAGCATGACTGGTGGACAGCAAATGACTAGTTAA
CTTCTAAATAAGCGAATTTCTTATGATTTATGATTTTTATTATTAAATAAGTTATAAAAAAAATAAGTGT
ATACAAATTTTAAAGTGACTCTTAGGTTTTAAAACGAAAATTCTTATTCTTGAGTAACTCTTTCCTGTAG
GTCAGGTTGCTTTCTCAGGTATAGTATGAGGTCGCTCTTATTGACCACACCTCTACCGGCAGATCCGCTA
GGGATAACAGGGTAAGGATCCAGATTGTACTGAGAGTGCACCATAATCATCGATGAATTCGAGCTCGTTT
TCGACACTGGATGGCGGCGTTAGTATCGAATCGACAGCAGTATAGCGACCAGCATTCACATACGATTGAC
GCATGATATTACTTTCTGCGCACTTAACTTCGCATCTGGGCAGATGATGTCGAGGCGAAAAAAAATATAA
ATCACGCTAACATTTGATTAAAATAGAACAACTACAATATAAAAAAACTATACAAATGACAAGTTCTTGA
AAACAAGAATCTTTTTATTGTCAGTACTGATTATTCCTTTGCCCTCGGACGAGTGCTGGGGCGTCGGTTT
CCACTATCGGCGAGTACTTCTACACAGCCATCGGTCCAGACGGCCGCGCTTCTGCGGGCGATTTGTGTAC
GCCCGACAGTCCCGGCTCCGGATCGGACGATTGCGTCGCATCGACCCTGCGCCCAAGCTGCATCATCGAA
ATTGCCGTCAACCAAGCTCTGATAGAGTTGGTCAAGACCAATGCGGAGCATATACGCCCGGAGCCGCGGC
GATCCTGCAAGCTCCGGATGCCTCCGCTCGAAGTAGCGCGTCTGCTGCTCCATACAAGCCAACCACGGCC
TCCAGAAGAAGATGTTGGCGACCTCGTATTGGGAATCCCCGAACATCGCCTCGCTCCAGTCAATGACCGC
TGTTATGCGGCCATTGTCCGTCAGGACATTGTTGGAGCCGAAATCCGCGTGCACGAGGTGCCGGACTTCG
GGGCAGTCCTCGGCCCAAAGCATCAGCTCATCGAGAGCCTGCGCGACGGACGCACTGACGGTGTCGTCCA
TCACAGTTTGCCAGTGATACACATGGGGATCAGCAATCGCGCATATGAAATCACGCCATGTAGTGTATTG
ACCGATTCCTTGCGGTCCGAATGGGCCGAACCCGCTCGTCTGGCTAAGATCGGCCGCAGCGATCGCATCC
ATGGCCTCCGCGACCGGCTGCAGAACAGCGGGCAGTTCGGTTTCAGGCAGGTCTTGCAACGTGACACCCT
GTGCACGGCGGGAGATGCAATAGGTCAGGCTCTCGCTGAATTCCCCAATGTCAAGCACTTCCGGAATCGG
GAGCGCGGCCGATGCAAAGTGCCGATAAACATAACGATCTTTGTAGAAACCATCGGCGCAGCTATTTACC
CGCAGGACATATCCACGCCCTCCTACATCGAAGCTGAAAGCACGAGATTCTTCGCCCTCCGAGAGCTGCA
TCAGGTCGGAGACGCTGTCGAACTTTTCGATCAGAAACTTCTCGACAGACGTCGCGGTGAGTTCAGGCTT
TTTACCCATGGTTGTTTATGTTCGGATGTGATGTGAGAACTGTATCCTAGCAAGATTTTAAAAGGAAGTA
TATGAAAGAAGAACCTCAGTGGCAAATCCTAACCTTTTATATTTCTCTACAGGGGCGCGGCGTGGGGACA
ATTCAACGCGTCTGTGAGGGGAGCGTTTCCCTGCTCGCAGGTCCGCAGCGAGGAGCCGTAATTTTTGCTT
CGCGCCGTGCGGCCATCAAAATGTATGGATGCAAATGATTATACATGGGGATGTATGGGCTAAATGTACG
GGCGACAGTCACATCATGCCCCTGAGCTGCGCACGTCAAGACTGTCAAGGAGGGTATTCTGGGCCTCCAT
GTCGCTGGCCGGGTGACCCGGCGGGGACGAGGCAAGCTAAACAGATCTGGCGCGCCTTAATTAACCCTAT
GCGGTGTGAAATACCGCACAGTCTAGAATAACTTCGTATAATGTATGCTATACGAAGTTATCAGGAACTT
ACCCATACGATGTTCCTGACTATGCGCACCATCATCACCATCACACTAGTTAATGTACATAAGCGGCCGC
GAATTCGAGCTCGGTACCCGGGGATCCTCTAGAGTCGACCTGCAGGCATGCAAGCTTTTGTTCCCTTTAG
TGAGGGTTAATTTCGAGCTTGGCGTAATCATGGTCATAGCTGTTTCCTGTGTGAAATTGTTATCCGCTCA
CAATTCCACACAACATACGAGCCGGAAGCATAAAGTGTAAAGCCTGGGGTGCCTAATGAGTGAGCTAACT
CACATTAATTGCGTTGCGCTCACTGCCCGCTTTCCAGTCGGGAAACCTGTCGTGCCAGCTGCATTAATGA
ATCGGCCAACGCGCGGGGAGAGGCGGTTTGCGTATTGGGCGCTCTTCCGCTTCCTCGCTCACTGACTCGC
TGCGCTCGGTCGTTCGGCTGCGGCGAGCGGTATCAGCTCACTCAAAGGCGGTAATACGGTTATCCACAGA
ATCAGGGGATAACGCAGGAAAGAACATGTGAGCAAAAGGCCAGCAAAAGGCCAGGAACCGTAAAAAGGCC
GCGTTGCTGGCGTTTTTCCATAGGCTCCGCCCCCCTGACGAGCATCACAAAAATCGACGCTCAAGTCAGA
GGTGGCGAAACCCGACAGGACTATAAAGATACCAGGCGTTTCCCCCTGGAAGCTCCCTCGTGCGCTCTCC
TGTTCCGACCCTGCCGCTTACCGGATACCTGTCCGCCTTTCTCCCTTCGGGAAGCGTGGCGCTTTCTCAT
AGCTCACGCTGTAGGTATCTCAGTTCGGTGTAGGTCGTTCGCTCCAAGCTGGGCTGTGTGCACGAACCCC
CCGTTCAGCCCGACCGCTGCGCCTTATCCGGTAACTATCGTCTTGAGTCCAACCCGGTAAGACACGACTT
ATCGCCACTGGCAGCAGCCACTGGTAACAGGATTAGCAGAGCGAGGTATGTAGGCGGTGCTACAGAGTTC
TTGAAGTGGTGGCCTAACTACGGCTACACTAGAAGGACAGTATTTGGTATCTGCGCTCTGCTGAAGCCAG
TTACCTTCGGAAAAAGAGTTGGTAGCTCTTGATCCGGCAAACAAACCACCGCTGGTAGCGGTGGTTTTTT
TGTTTGCAAGCAGCAGATTACGCGCAGAAAAAAAGGATCTCAAGAAGATCCTTTGATCTTTTCTACGGGG
TCTGACGCTCAGTGGAACGAAAACTCACGTTAAGGGATTTTGGTCATGAGATTATCAAAAAGGATCTTCA
CCTAGATCCTTTTAAATTAAAAATGAAGTTTTAAATCAATCTAAAGTATATATGAGTAAACTTGGTCTGA
CAGTTACCAATGCTTAATCAGTGAGGCACCTATCTCAGCGATCTGTCTATTTCGTTCATCCATAGTTGCC
TGACTCCCCGTCGTGTAGATAACTACGATACGGGAGGGCTTACCATCTGGCCCCAGTGCTGCAATGATAC
CGCGAGACCCACGCTCACCGGCTCCAGATTTATCAGCAATAAACCAGCCAGCCGGAAGGGCCGAGCGCAG
AAGTGGTCCTGCAACTTTATCCGCCTCCATCCAGTCTATTAATTGTTGCCGGGAAGCTAGAGTAAGTAGT
TCGCCAGTTAATAGTTTGCGCAACGTTGTTGCCATTGCTACAGGCATCGTGGTGTCACGCTCGTCGTTTG
GTATGGCTTCATTCAGCTCCGGTTCCCAACGATCAAGGCGAGTTACATGATCCCCCATGTTGTGCAAAAA
AGCGGTTAGCTCCTTCGGTCCTCCGATCGTTGTCAGAAGTAAGTTGGCCGCAGTGTTATCACTCATGGTT
ATGGCAGCACTGCATAATTCTCTTACTGTCATGCCATCCGTAAGATGCTTTTCTGTGACTGGTGAGTACT
CAACCAAGTCATTCTGAGAATAGTGTATGCGGCGACCGAGTTGCTCTTGCCCGGCGTCAATACGGGATAA
TACCGCGCCACATAGCAGAACTTTAAAAGTGCTCATCATTGGAAAACGTTCTTCGGGGCGAAAACTCTCA
AGGATCTTACCGCTGTTGAGATCCAGTTCGATGTAACCCACTCGTGCACCCAACTGATCTTCAGCATCTT
TTACTTTCACCAGCGTTTCTGGGTGAGCAAAAACAGGAAGGCAAAATGCCGCAAAAAAGGGAATAAGGGC
GACACGGAAATGTTGAATACTCATACTCTTCCTTTTTCAATATTATTGAAGCATTTATCAGGGTTATTGT
CTCATGAGCGGATACATATTTGAATGTATTTAGAAAAATAAACAAATAGGGGTTCCGCGCACATTTCCCC
GAAAAGTGCCACCTGACGTCTAAGAAACCATTATTATCATGACATTAACCTATAAAAATAGGCGTATCAC
GAGGCCCTTTCGTC
Features (pLannotate 1.2.2; 23 found; start..end, strand, type, name):
    137..235     +  misc_feature   bom (fragment): basis of mobility region from pBR322
    236..691     -  rep_origin     f1 ori (sequence partly withheld): f1 bacteriophage origin of replication; arrow indicates direction of (+) strand synthesis
    699..856     -  CDS            lacZα (fragment): LacZα fragment of β-galactosidase; lacZ fragment
    859..877     +  promoter       T7 promoter: promoter for bacteriophage T7 RNA polymerase
    931..964     -  protein_bind   loxP: Cre-mediated recombination occurs in the 8-bp core sequence (GCATACAT). Cre recombinase
   1003..1032    +  CDS            T7 tag (gene 10 leader) (fragment): leader peptide from bacteriophage T7 gene 10 promotes efficient translation in E. coli
   1053..1240    +  terminator     ADH1 terminator: S. cerevisiae ADH1; transcription terminator for the S. cerevisiae alcohol dehydrogenase 1 (ADH1) gene
   1272..1296    +  misc_feature   bom (fragment): basis of mobility region from pBR322
   1359..1556    -  terminator     TEF terminator: Ashbya gossypii TEF terminator
   1359..2934    -  gene           hphMX6: yeast selectable marker conferring hygromycin resistance
   2999..3022    +  misc_feature   bom (fragment): basis of mobility region from pBR322
   3029..3062    -  protein_bind   loxP: Cre-mediated recombination occurs in the 8-bp core sequence (GCATACAT). Cre recombinase
   3071..3097    +  CDS            3xHA (fragment): three tandem HA epitope tags
   3142..3198    +  misc_feature   MCS: pUC18/19 multiple cloning site
   3205..3223    -  promoter       T3 promoter: promoter for bacteriophage T3 RNA polymerase
   3268..3284    -  protein_bind   lac operator: The lac repressor binds to the lac operator to inhibit transcription in E. coli. This inhibition can be relieved by adding lactose or isopropyl-β-D-thiogalactopyranoside (IPTG). lac repressor encoded by lacI
   3292..3322    -  promoter       lac promoter: promoter for the E. coli lac operon
   3337..3358    -  protein_bind   CAP binding site: CAP binding activates transcription in the presence of cAMP. E. coli catabolite activator protein
   3371..3463    -  CDS            lacI (fragment): lac repressor; lacI; The lac repressor binds to the lac operator to inhibit transcription in E. coli. This inhibition can be relieved by adding lactose or isopropyl-β-D-thiogalactopyranoside (IPTG).
   3646..4234    -  rep_origin     ori: high-copy-number ColE1/pMB1/pBR322/pUC origin of replication
   4405..5265    -  CDS            AmpR: β-lactamase; bla; confers resistance to ampicillin, carbenicillin, and related antibiotics
   5266..5370    -  promoter       AmpR promoter: bla
   5465..35      +  CDS            rop (fragment) (across the origin): Rop protein, which maintains plasmids at low copy number; rop
