[The description below was written by a language model from this plasmid's Addgene catalogue record and pLannotate feature annotations shown in this document.]
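Description:
pMT005 is a 5,465 bp bacterial template plasmid carrying a Recombination-Induced Tag Exchange (RITE) cassette for epitope-tag switching in Saccharomyces cerevisiae. The catalogue lists the backbone as unknown. The annotated features (a high-copy ColE1/pUC-type origin, an f1 origin, a lacZα fragment with lac promoter and operator, and T7 and T3 promoters flanking the insert) are typical of a standard phagemid cloning vector. The plasmid is selected in E. coli with ampicillin through the β-lactamase gene. No yeast replication origin is annotated, which fits a role as a cassette source rather than an episomal yeast plasmid.

The cassette has no promoter of its own, so the tags are presumably expressed from the promoter of the gene being tagged. The first of two loxP sites, both annotated on the same strand, is followed by a T7 epitope sequence. The catalogue describes this as 2xT7, although the annotation picked up only a fragment. Next come the ADH1 terminator and the hphMX6 hygromycin-resistance marker, which is oriented on the opposite strand. After the second loxP site lies an HA sequence, and the catalogue states that this second tag is HA-6xHis; the His portion is not annotated.

In the RITE design, a protein fused to the cassette initially carries the first tag and its transcript ends at the ADH1 terminator. Cre recombination between the loxP sites then removes the first tag, the terminator and the hygromycin marker, so newly made protein carries HA-6xHis instead. Old and new protein pools can therefore be told apart, and the cassette series was developed to monitor protein dynamics in budding yeast.
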