Addgene plasmid #64760: pMT005
Purpose: Recombination-Induced Tag Exchange (RITE) Cassette, 2xT7 to an HA-6xHIS epitope tag, Hygro selection
Depositing lab: Fred van Leeuwen. Depositing organization: Netherlands Cancer Institute. Publication: Recombination-induced tag exchange (RITE) cassette series to monitor protein dynamics in Saccharomyces cerevisiae. Terweij M, van Welsem T, van Deventer S, Verzijlbergen KF, Menendez-Benito V, Ontoso D, San-Segundo P, Neefjes J, van Leeuwen F. G3 (Bethesda). 2013 Aug 7;3(8):1261-72. doi: 10.1534/g3.113.006213. PubMed 23708297.
Backbone
  Vector backbone: unknown
  Vector type: RITE cassette
Growth in bacteria
  Bacterial resistance: Ampicillin, 100 μg/mL
  Growth temperature: 37°C
  Growth strain: DH5alpha
  Copy number: Unknown
Gene/Insert
  Gene/Insert name: RITE cassette
  Species: Synthetic
  Promoter: none
  Cloning method: Unknown
  Sequencing primers: 5′ M13-F20; 3′ M13R
Terms and licenses: Academic/Nonprofit Terms; Industry Terms: Not Available to Industry
How to cite: pMT005 was a gift from Fred van Leeuwen (Addgene plasmid # 64760 ; http://n2t.net/addgene:64760 ; RRID:Addgene_64760)
