>Addgene plasmid #64760 | pMT005 | addgene partial sequence | sequence record 113944 | M13pUC-Fwd 5'-CCCAGTCACGACGTTGTAAAACG-3'
TATAGGGCGAATTGGGCCCAATGCATTGGCGCCGCGGCCGCGGTGGATCTGGTGGATCTATAACTTCGTA
TAATGTATGCTATACGAAGTTATCAGGTACCATGGCTTCTATGACAGGAGGTCAACAGATGATGGCAAGC
ATGACTGGTGGACAGCAAATGACTAGTTAACTTCTAAATAAGCGAATTTCTTATGATTTATGATTTTTAT
TATTAAATAAGTTATAAAAAAAATAAGTGTATACAAATTTTAAAGTGACTCTTAGGTTTTAAAACGAAAA
TTCTTATTCTTGAGTAACTCTTTCCTGTAGGTCAGGTTGCTTTCTCAGGTATAGTATGAGGTCGCTCTTA
TTGACCACACCTCTACCGGCAGATCCGCTAGGGATAACAGGGTAAGGATCCAGATTGTACTGAGAGTGCA
CCATAATCATCGATGAATTCGAGCTCGTTTTCGACACTGGATGGCGGCGTTAGTATCGAATCGACAGCAG
TATAGCGACCAGCATTCACATACGATTGACGCATGATATTACTTTCTGCGCACTTAACTTCGCATCTGGG
CAGATGATGTCGAGGCGAAAAAAAATATAAATCACGCTAACATTTGATTAAAATAGAACAACTACAATAT
AAAAAAACTATACAAATGACAAGTTCTTGAAAACAAGAATCTTTTTATTGTCAGTACTGATTATTCCTTT
GCCCTCGGACGAGTGCTGGGGCGTCGGTTTCCACTATCGGCGAGTACTTCTACACAGCCATCGGTCCAGA
CGGCCGCGCTTCTGCGGGCGATTTGTGTACGCCCGACAGTCCCGGCTCCGGATCGGACGATTGCGTCGCA
TCGACCCTGCGCCCAAGCTGCATCATCGAAATTGCCGTCAACCAAGCTCTGATAGAGTTGGTCAAGACCA
ATGCGGAGCATATACGCCCGGAGCCGCGGCGATCCTGCAAGCTCCGGATGCCTCCGCTCGAAGTAGCGCG
TCTGCTGCTCCATACAAGCCAACCACGGCCTCCAGAAGAAGATGTTGGCGACCTCGTATTGGGAATCCCC
GAACATCGCCTCGCTC
