>Addgene plasmid #64760 | pMT005 | addgene partial sequence | sequence record 113946 | M13pUC-Rev 5'-AGCGGATAACAATTTCACACAGG-3'
AATTAACCCTCACTAAAGGGAACAAAAGCTTGCATGCCTGCAGGTCGACTCTAGAGGATCCCCGGGTACC
GAGCTCGAATTCGCGGCCGCTTATGTACATTAACTAGTGTGATGGTGATGATGGTGCGCATAGTCAGGAA
CATCGTATGGGTAAGTTCCTGATAACTTCGTATAGCATACATTATACGAAGTTATTCTAGACTGTGCGGT
ATTTCACACCGCATAGGGTTAATTAAGGCGCGCCAGATCTGTTTAGCTTGCCTCGTCCCCGCCGGGTCAC
CCGGCCAGCGACATGGAGGCCCAGAATACCCTCCTTGACAGTCTTGACGTGCGCAGCTCAGGGGCATGAT
GTGACTGTCGCCCGTACATTTAGCCCATACATCCCCATGTATAATCATTTGCATCCATACATTTTGATGG
CCGCACGGCGCGAAGCAAAAATTACGGCTCCTCGCTGCGGACCTGCGAGCAGGGAAACGCTCCCCTCACA
GACGCGTTGAATTGTCCCCACGCCGCGCCCCTGTAGAGAAATATAAAAGGTTAGGATTTGCCACTGAGGT
TCTTCTTTCATATACTTCCTTTTAAAATCTTGCTAGGATACAGTTCTCACATCACATCCGAACATAAACA
ACCATGGGTAAAAAGCCTGAACTCACCGCGACGTCTGTCGAGAAGTTTCTGATCGAAAAGTTCGACAGCG
TCTCCGACCTGATGCAGCTCTCGGAGGGCGAAGAATCTCGTGCTTTCAGCTTCGATGTAGGAGGGCGTGG
ATATGTCCTGCGGGTAAATAGCTGCGCCGATGGTTTCTACAAAGATCGTTATGTTTATCGGCACTTTGCA
TCGGCCGCGCTCCCGATTCCGGAAGTGCTTGACATTGGGGAATTCAGCGAGAGCCTGACCTATTGCATCT
CCCGCCGTGCACAGGGTGTCACGTTGCAAGACCTGCCTGAAACCGAACTGCCCGCTGTTCTGCAGCCGGT
CGCGGAGGCCATGGATGCGATCGCTGCGGCCGATCTT
